>Addgene plasmid #170337 | Epac-S-H30 | addgene full sequence | sequence record 344639 | Addgene NGS Result
CTTACTGGCTTATCGAAATTAATACGACTCACTATAGGGAGACCCAAGCTTGCCGCCACCATGGCGGCCG
CAATGGTGAGCAAGGGCGAGGAGCTGTTCACCGGGGTGGTGCCCATCCTGGTCGAGCTGGACGGCGACGT
AAACGGCCACAAGTTCAGCGTGTCCGGCGAGGGCGAGGGCGATGCCACCTACGGCAAGCTGACCCTGAAG
TTCATCTGCACCACCGGCAAGCTGCCCGTGCCCTGGCCCACCCTCGTGACCACCCTGACCTGGGGCGTGC
AGTGCTTCAGCCGCTACCCCGACCACATGAAGCAGCACGACTTCTTCAAGTCCGCCATGCCCGAAGGCTA
CGTCCAGGAGCGCACCATCTTCTTCAAGGACGACGGCAACTACAAGACCCGCGCCGAGGTGAAGTTCGAG
GGCGACACCCTGGTGAACCGCATCGAGCTGAAGGGCATCGACTTCAAGGAGGACGGCAACATCCTGGGGC
ACAAGCTGGAGTACAACTACATCAGCCACAACGTCTATATCACCGCCGACAAGCAGAAGAACGGCATCAA
GGCCAACTTCAAGATCCGCCACAACATCGAGGACGGCAGCGTGCAGCTCGCCGACCACTACCAGCAGAAC
ACCCCCATCGGCGACGGCCCCGTGCTGCTGCCCGACAACCACTACCTGAGCACCCAGTCCAAGCTGAGCA
AAGACCCCAACGAGAAGCGCGATCACATGGTCCTGCTGGAGTTCGTGACCGCCGCCGGGATCACTCTCGG
CATGGACGAGCTGTACAAGTCCGGACTCAGATCTCGATATCAGCCCGTGGGAACTCATGAGATGGAGGAG
GAGTTGGCCGAAGCTGTGGCCCTGCTCTCCCAGCGGGGGCCTGACGCCCTGCTCACTGTGGCACTTCGAA
AGCCCCCAGGTCAGCGCACGGATGAAGAGCTGGACCTCATCTTTGAGGAGCTGCTGCACATCAAGGCTGT
GGCCCACCTCTCCAACTCGGTGAAGCGAGAATTAGCGGCTGTTCTGCTCTTTGAACCACACAGCAAGGCA
GGGACCGTGTTGTTCAGCCAGGGGGACAAGGGCACTTCGTGGTACATTATCTGGAAGGGATCTGTCAACG
TGGTGACCCATGGCAAGGGGCTGGTGACCACCCTGCATGAGGGAGATGATTTTGGACAGCTGGCTCTGGT
GAATGATGCACCCCGGGCAGCCACCATCATCCTGCGAGAAGACAACTGTCATTTCCTGCGTGTGGACAAG
CAGGACTTCAACCGTATCATCAAGGATGTGGAGGCAAAGACCATGCGGCTGGAAGAACATGGCAAAGTGG
TGCTGGTGCTGGAGAGAGCCTCTCAGGGCGCCGGCCCTTCCCGACCCCCAACCCCAGGCAGGAACCGGTA
TACAGTGATGTCTGGCACCCCAGAGAAGATCCTAGAGCTTCTGTTGGAGGCCATGGGACCAGATTCCAGT
GCTCATGACCCAACAGAGACATTCCTCAGCGACTTCCTCCTGACCCACAGGGTCTTCATGCCCAGCGCCC
AACTCTGCGCTGCCCTTCTGCACCACTTCCATGTGGAGCCTGCGGGTGGCAGCGAGCAGGAGCGCAGCAC
CTACGTCTGCAACAAGAGGCAGCAGATCTTGCGGCTGGTCAGCCAGTGGGTGGCCCTGTATGGCTCCATG
CTCCACACTGACCCTGTGGCCACCAGCTTCCTCCAGAAACTCTCAGACCTGGTGGGCAGGGACACCCGAC
TCAGCAACCTGCTGAGGGAGCAGTGGCCAGAGAGGCGGCGATGCCACAGGTTGGAGAATGGCTGTGGGAA
TGCATCTCCTCAGATGAAGGCCCGGAACTTGCCTGTTTGGCTCCCCAACCAGGACGAGCCCCTTCCTGGC
AGCAGCTGTGCCATCCAAGTTGGGGATAAAGTCCCCTATGACATCTGCCGGCCAGACCACTCAGTGTTGA
CCCTGCAGCTGCCTGTGACAGCCTCCGTGAGAGAGGTGATGGCAGCGTTGGCCCAGGAGGATGGCTGGAC
CAAGGGGCAGGTGCTGGTGAAGGTCAATTCTGCAGGTGATGCCATTGGCCTGCAGCCAGATGCCCGTGGT
GTGGCCACATCTCTGGGGCTCAATGAGCGTCTCTTTGTTGTCAACCCACAGGAAGCGCATGAGCTGATCC
CACACCCTGACCAGCTGGGGCCCACTGTGGGCTCTGCTGAGGGGCTGGACCTGGTGAGTGCCAAGGACCT
GGCAGGCCAGCTGACGGACCACGACTGGAGCCTCTTCAACAGTATCCACCAGGTGGAGCTGATCCACTAT
GTGCTGGGCCCCCAGCATCTGCGGGATGTCACCACCGCCAACCTGGAGCGCTTCATGCGCCGCTTCAATG
AGCTGCAGTACTGGGTGGCCACCGAGCTGTGTCTCTGCCCCGTGCCCGGCCCCCGGGCCCAGCTGCTCAG
GAAGTTCATTAAGCTGGCGGCCCACCTCAAGGAGCAGAAGAATCTCAATTCCTTCTTTGCCGTCATGTTT
GGCCTCAGCAACTCGGCCATCAGCCGCCTAGCCCACACCTGGGAGCGGCTGCCCCACAAAGTCCGGAAGC
TGTACTCCGCCCTCGAGAGGCTGCTGGATCCCTCATGGAACCACCGGGTATACCGACTGGCCCTCGCCAA
GCTCTCCCCTCCTGTCATCCCCTTCATGCCCCTTCTTCTCAAAGACATGGCCGCCATTCATGAGGGAAAC
CACACACTAGTGGAGAATCTCATCAACTTTGAGAAGATGAGAATGATGGCCAGAGCCGCGCGGATGCTGC
ACCACTGCCGAAGCCACAACCCTGTGCCTCTCTCACCACTCAGAAGCCGAGTTTCCCACCTCCACGAGGA
CAGCCAGGTGGCGAGGATTTCCACATGCTCGGAGCAGTCCCTGAGCACCCGGAGTCCAGCCAGCACCTGG
GCTTATGTCCAGCAGCTGAAGGTCATTGACAACCAGCGGGAACTCTCCCGCCTCTCCCGAGAGCTGGAGC
CAGCTAGCGAGCTCATGGTGAGCAAGGGCGAGGAGCTGTTCACCGGGGTGGTGCCCATCCTGGTCGAGCT
GGACGGCGACGTAAACGGCCACAAGTTCAGCGTGTCCGGCGAGGGCGAGGGCGATGCCACCTACGGCAAG
CTGACCCTGAAGTTCATCTGCACCACCGGCAAGCTGCCCGTGCCCTGGCCCACCCTCGTGACCACCTTCG
GCTACGGCGTGCAGTGCTTCGCCCGCTACCCCGACCACATGAAGCAGCACGACTTCTTCAAGTCCGCCAT
GCCCGAAGGCTACGTCCAGGAGCGCACCATCTTCTTCAAGGACGACGGCAACTACAAGACCCGCGCCGAG
GTGAAGTTCGAGGGCGACACCCTGGTGAACCGCATCGAGCTGAAGGGCATCGACTTCAAGGAGGACGGCA
ACATCCTGGGGCACAAGCTGGAGTACAACTACAACAGCCACAACGTCTATATCATGGCCGACAAGCAGAA
GAACGGCATCAAGGTGAACTTCAAGATCCGCCACAACATCGAGGACGGCAGCGTGCAGCTCGCCGACCAC
TACCAGCAGAACACCCCCATCGGCGACGGCCCCGTGCTGCTGCCCGACAACCACTACCTGAGCTACCAGT
CCAAACTGAGCAAAGACCCCAACGAGAAGCGCGATCACATGGTCCTGCTGGAGTTCGTGACCGCCGCCGG
GATCACTCTCGGCATGGACGAGCTGTACAAGCCGAATTCCCTCGAGGTTAACGCGGCGCGCCTCTAATCT
AGAGGGCCCTATTCTATAGTGTCACCTAAATGCTAGAGCTCGCTGATCAGCCTCGACTGTGCCTTCTAGT
TGCCAGCCATCTGTTGTTTGCCCCTCCCCCGTGCCTTCCTTGACCCTGGAAGGTGCCACTCCCACTGTCC
TTTCCTAATAAAATGAGGAAATTGCATCGCATTGTCTGAGTAGGTGTCATTCTATTCTGGGGGGTGGGGT
GGGGCAGGACAGCAAGGGGGAGGATTGGGAAGACAATAGCAGGCATGCTGGGGATGCGGTGGGCTCTATG
GCTTCTGAGGCGGAAAGAACCAGCTGGGGCTCTAGGGGGTATCCCC
[124 nt withheld, positions 4107-4230]
C
[91 nt withheld, positions 4232-4322]
A
[49 nt withheld, positions 4324-4372]
CCTTTGACGTTGGAGTCCACGTTCTTT
[37 nt withheld, positions 4400-4436]
ACCCTATCTCGGTCTATTCTTTTGATTTATAAGGGATTTTGCCGATTTCGGCCTATTGGTTAAAAAATGA
GCTGATTTAACAAAAATTTAACGCGAATTAATTCTGTGGAATGTGTGTCAGTTAGGGTGTGGAAAGTCCC
CAGGCTCCCCAGCAGGCAGAAGTATGCAAAGCATGCATCTCAATTAGTCAGCAACCAGGTGTGGAAAGTC
CCCAGGCTCCCCAGCAGGCAGAAGTATGCAAAGCATGCATCTCAATTAGTCAGCAACCATAGTCCCGCCC
CTAACTCCGCCCATCCCGCCCCTAACTCCGCCCAGTTCCGCCCATTCTCCGCCCCATGGCTGACTAATTT
TTTTTATTTATGCAGAGGCCGAGGCCGCCTCTGCCTCTGAGCTATTCCAGAAGTAGTGAGGAGGCTTTTT
TGGAGGCCTAGGCTTTTGCAAAAAGCTCCCGGGAGCTTGTATATCCATTTTCGGATCTGATCAAGAGACA
GGATGAGGATCGTTTCGCATGATTGAACAAGATGGATTGCACGCAGGTTCTCCGGCCGCTTGGGTGGAGA
GGCTATTCGGCTATGACTGGGCACAACAGACAATCGGCTGCTCTGATGCCGCCGTGTTCCGGCTGTCAGC
GCAGGGGCGCCCGGTTCTTTTTGTCAAGACCGACCTGTCCGGTGCCCTGAATGAACTGCAGGACGAGGCA
GCGCGGCTATCGTGGCTGGCCACGACGGGCGTTCCTTGCGCAGCTGTGCTCGACGTTGTCACTGAAGCGG
GAAGGGACTGGCTGCTATTGGGCGAAGTGCCGGGGCAGGATCTCCTGTCATCTCACCTTGCTCCTGCCGA
GAAAGTATCCATCATGGCTGATGCAATGCGGCGGCTGCATACGCTTGATCCGGCTACCTGCCCATTCGAC
CACCAAGCGAAACATCGCATCGAGCGAGCACGTACTCGGATGGAAGCCGGTCTTGTCGATCAGGATGATC
TGGACGAAGAGCATCAGGGGCTCGCGCCAGCCGAACTGTTCGCCAGGCTCAAGGCGCGCATGCCCGACGG
CGAGGATCTCGTCGTGACCCATGGCGATGCCTGCTTGCCGAATATCATGGTGGAAAATGGCCGCTTTTCT
GGATTCATCGACTGTGGCCGGCTGGGTGTGGCGGACCGCTATCAGGACATAGCGTTGGCTACCCGTGATA
TTGCTGAAGAGCTTGGCGGCGAATGGGCTGACCGCTTCCTCGTGCTTTACGGTATCGCCGCTCCCGATTC
GCAGCGCATCGCCTTCTATCGCCTTCTTGACGAGTTCTTCTGAGCGGGACTCTGGGGTTCGAAATGACCG
ACCAAGCGACGCCCAACCTGCCATCACGAGATTTCGATTCCACCGCCGCCTTCTATGAAAGGTTGGGCTT
CGGAATCGTTTTCCGGGACGCCGGCTGGATGATCCTCCAGCGCGGGGATCTCATGCTGGAGTTCTTCGCC
CACCCCAACTTGTTTATTGCAGCTTATAATGGTTACAAATAAAGCAATAGCATCACAAATTTCACAAATA
AAGCATTTTTTTCACTGCATTCTAGTTGTGGTTTGTCCAAACTCATCAATGTATCTTATCATGTCTGTAT
ACCGTCGACCTCTAGCTAGAGCTTGGCGTAATCATGGTCATAGCTGTTTCCTGTGTGAAATTGTTATCCG
CTCACAATTCCACACAACATACGAGCCGGAAGCATAAAGTGTAAAGCCTGGGGTGCCTAATGAGTGAGCT
AACTCACATTAATTGCGTTGCGCTCACTGCCCGCTTTCCAGTCGGGAAACCTGTCGTGCCAGCTGCATTA
ATGAATCGGCCAACGCGCGGGGAGAGGCGGTTTGCGTATTGGGCGCTCTTCCGCTTCCTCGCTCACTGAC
TCGCTGCGCTCGGTCGTTCGGCTGCGGCGAGCGGTATCAGCTCACTCAAAGGCGGTAATACGGTTATCCA
CAGAATCAGGGGATAACGCAGGAAAGAACATGTGAGCAAAAGGCCAGCAAAAGGCCAGGAACCGTAAAAA
GGCCGCGTTGCTGGCGTTTTTCCATAGGCTCCGCCCCCCTGACGAGCATCACAAAAATCGACGCTCAAGT
CAGAGGTGGCGAAACCCGACAGGACTATAAAGATACCAGGCGTTTCCCCCTGGAAGCTCCCTCGTGCGCT
CTCCTGTTCCGACCCTGCCGCTTACCGGATACCTGTCCGCCTTTCTCCCTTCGGGAAGCGTGGCGCTTTC
TCATAGCTCACGCTGTAGGTATCTCAGTTCGGTGTAGGTCGTTCGCTCCAAGCTGGGCTGTGTGCACGAA
CCCCCCGTTCAGCCCGACCGCTGCGCCTTATCCGGTAACTATCGTCTTGAGTCCAACCCGGTAAGACACG
ACTTATCGCCACTGGCAGCAGCCACTGGTAACAGGATTAGCAGAGCGAGGTATGTAGGCGGTGCTACAGA
GTTCTTGAAGTGGTGGCCTAACTACGGCTACACTAGAAGAACAGTATTTGGTATCTGCGCTCTGCTGAAG
CCAGTTACCTTCGGAAAAAGAGTTGGTAGCTCTTGATCCGGCAAACAAACCACCGCTGGTAGCGGTGGTT
TTTTTGTTTGCAAGCAGCAGATTACGCGCAGAAAAAAAGGATCTCAAGAAGATCCTTTGATCTTTTCTAC
GGGGTCTGACGCTCAGTGGAACGAAAACTCACGTTAAGGGATTTTGGTCATGAGATTATCAAAAAGGATC
TTCACCTAGATCCTTTTAAATTAAAAATGAAGTTTTAAATCAATCTAAAGTATATATGAGTAAACTTGGT
CTGACAGTTACCAATGCTTAATCAGTGAGGCACCTATCTCAGCGATCTGTCTATTTCGTTCATCCATAGT
TGCCTGACTCCCCGTCGTGTAGATAACTACGATACGGGAGGGCTTACCATCTGGCCCCAGTGCTGCAATG
ATACCGCGAGACCCACGCTCACCGGCTCCAGATTTATCAGCAATAAACCAGCCAGCCGGAAGGGCCGAGC
GCAGAAGTGGTCCTGCAACTTTATCCGCCTCCATCCAGTCTATTAATTGTTGCCGGGAAGCTAGAGTAAG
TAGTTCGCCAGTTAATAGTTTGCGCAACGTTGTTGCCATTGCTACAGGCATCGTGGTGTCACGCTCGTCG
TTTGGTATGGCTTCATTCAGCTCCGGTTCCCAACGATCAAGGCGAGTTACATGATCCCCCATGTTGTGCA
AAAAAGCGGTTAGCTCCTTCGGTCCTCCGATCGTTGTCAGAAGTAAGTTGGCCGCAGTGTTATCACTCAT
GGTTATGGCAGCACTGCATAATTCTCTTACTGTCATGCCATCCGTAAGATGCTTTTCTGTGACTGGTGAG
TACTCAACCAAGTCATTCTGAGAATAGTGTATGCGGCGACCGAGTTGCTCTTGCCCGGCGTCAATACGGG
ATAATACCGCGCCACATAGCAGAACTTTAAAAGTGCTCATCATTGGAAAACGTTCTTCGGGGCGAAAACT
CTCAAGGATCTTACCGCTGTTGAGATCCAGTTCGATGTAACCCACTCGTGCACCCAACTGATCTTCAGCA
TCTTTTACTTTCACCAGCGTTTCTGGGTGAGCAAAAACAGGAAGGCAAAATGCCGCAAAAAAGGGAATAA
GGGCGACACGGAAATGTTGAATACTCATACTCTTCCTTTTTCAATATTATTGAAGCATTTATCAGGGTTA
TTGTCTCATGAGCGGATACATATTTGAATGTATTTAGAAAAATAAACAAATAGGGGTTCCGCGCACATTT
CCCCGAAAAGTGCCACCTGACGTCGACGGATCGGGAGATCTCCCGATCCCCTATGGTGCACTCTCAGTAC
AATCTGCTCTGATGCCGCATAGTTAAGCCAGTATCTGCTCCCTGCTTGTGTGTTGGAGGTCGCTGAGTAG
TGCGCGAGCAAAATTTAAGCTACAACAAGGCAAGGCTTGACCGACAATTGCATGAAGAATCTGCTTAGGG
TTAGGCGTTTTGCGCTGCTTCGCGATGTACGGGCCAGATATACGCGTTGACATTGATTATTGACTAGTTA
TTAATAGTAATCAATTACGGGGTCATTAGTTCATAGCCCATATATGGAGTTCCGCGTTACATAACTTACG
GTAAATGGCCCGCCTGGCTGACCGCCCAACGACCCCCGCCCATTGACGTCAATAATGACGTATGTTCCCA
TAGTAACGCCAATAGGGACTTTCCATTGACGTCAATGGGTGGAGTATTTACGGTAAACTGCCCACTTGGC
AGTACATCAAGTGTATCATATGCCAAGTACGCCCCCTATTGACGTCAATGACGGTAAATGGCCCGCCTGG
CATTATGCCCAGTACATGACCTTATGGGACTTTCCTACTTGGCAGTACATCTACGTATTAGTCATCGCTA
TTACCATGGTGATGCGGTTTTGGCAGTACATCAATGGGCGTGGATAGCGGTTTGACTCACGGGGATTTCC
AAGTCTCCACCCCATTGACGTCAATGGGAGTTTGTTTTGGCACCAAAATCAACGGGACTTTCCAAAATGT
CGTAACAACTCCGCCCCATTGACGCAAATGGGCGGTAGGCGTGTACGGTGGGAGGTCTATATAAGCAGAG
CTCTCTGGCTAACTAGAGAACCCACTG
Features (pLannotate 1.2.2; 24 found; start..end, strand, type, name):
     20..38      +  promoter       T7 promoter: promoter for bacteriophage T7 RNA polymerase
     73..789     +  CDS            mECFP: mECFP is a basic (constitutively fluorescent) cyan fluorescent protein published in 2006, derived from Aequorea victoria.
    790..807     +  misc_feature   MCS (fragment): multiple cloning site
    811..3012    +  CDS            RAPGEF3 (fragment): RPGF3_HUMAN - Also known as CGEF1, EPAC, EPAC1. Experimental evidence at protein level: Swiss-Prot protein existence level 1. Guanine nucleotide exchange factor (GEF) for RAP1A and RAP2A small GTPases that is activated by binding cAMP. Through simultaneous binding of PDE3B to RAPGEF3 and PIK3R6 is assembled in a signaling complex in which it activates the PI3K gamma complex and which is involved in angiogenesis. Plays a role in the modulation of the cAMP- induced dynamic control of endothelial barrier function through a pathway that is independent on Rho-mediated signaling. Required for the ac
   3025..3741    +  CDS            mEYFP: mEYFP is a basic (constitutively fluorescent) yellow fluorescent protein published in 2002, derived from Aequorea victoria. It is reported to be a very rapidly-maturing monomer.
   3793..3811    -  promoter       SP6 promoter: promoter for bacteriophage SP6 RNA polymerase
   3837..4061    +  polyA_signal   bGH poly(A) signal: bovine growth hormone polyadenylation signal
   4065..4086    +  promoter       SV40 promoter (fragment): SV40 enhancer and early promoter
   4107..4535    +  rep_origin     f1 ori (sequence partly withheld): f1 bacteriophage origin of replication; arrow indicates direction of (+) strand synthesis
   4549..4878    +  promoter       SV40 promoter: SV40 enhancer and early promoter
   4945..5736    +  CDS            neo: KKA2_KLEPN - Also known as kan, nptII. Experimental evidence at protein level: Swiss-Prot protein existence level 1. Resistance to kanamycin, neomycin, paromomycin, ribostamycin, butirosin and gentamicin B. From Klebsiella pneumoniae.
   5760..5918    +  CDS            ble (fragment): BLE_KLEPN - Experimental evidence at protein level: Swiss-Prot protein existence level 1. Binding protein with a strong affinity to the bleomycin family of antibiotics. Binds to CL990; an antimitotic-antibiotic compound. From Klebsiella pneumoniae.
   5913..6034    +  polyA_signal   SV40 poly(A) signal: SV40 polyadenylation signal
   6107..6123    -  protein_bind   lac operator: The lac repressor binds to the lac operator to inhibit transcription in E. coli. This inhibition can be relieved by adding lactose or isopropyl-β-D-thiogalactopyranoside (IPTG). lac repressor encoded by lacI
   6131..6161    -  promoter       lac promoter: promoter for the E. coli lac operon
   6176..6197    -  protein_bind   CAP binding site: CAP binding activates transcription in the presence of cAMP. E. coli catabolite activator protein
   6210..6302    -  CDS            lacI (fragment): lac repressor; lacI; The lac repressor binds to the lac operator to inhibit transcription in E. coli. This inhibition can be relieved by adding lactose or isopropyl-β-D-thiogalactopyranoside (IPTG).
   6485..7073    -  rep_origin     ori: high-copy-number ColE1/pMB1/pBR322/pUC origin of replication
   7244..8104    -  CDS            AmpR: β-lactamase; bla; confers resistance to ampicillin, carbenicillin, and related antibiotics
   8105..8209    -  promoter       AmpR promoter: bla
   8268..8320    -  misc_feature   bom (fragment): basis of mobility region from pBR322
   8475..8854    +  enhancer       CMV enhancer: human cytomegalovirus immediate early enhancer
   8855..9058    +  promoter       CMV promoter: human cytomegalovirus (CMV) immediate early promoter
   9054..4       +  LTR            5' LTR (truncated) (fragment) (across the origin): truncated 5' long terminal repeat (LTR) from HIV-1
