>Addgene plasmid #170337 | Epac-S-H30 Sequencing Result | analyzer sequence | sequence record 335911
AAGCTTGCCGCCACCATGGCGGCCGCAATGGTGAGCAAGGGCGAGGAGCTGTTCACCGGGGTGGTGCCCA
TCCTGGTCGAGCTGGACGGCGACGTAAACGGCCACAAGTTCAGCGTGTCCGGCGAGGGCGAGGGCGATGC
CACCTACGGCAAGCTGACCCTGAAGTTCATCTGCACCACCGGCAAGCTGCCCGTGCCCTGGCCCACCCTC
GTGACCACCCTGTCCTGGGGCGTGCAGTGCTTCGCCCGCTACCCCGACCACATGAAGCAGCACGACTTCT
TCAAGTCCGCCATGCCCGAAGGCTACGTCCAGGAGCGCACCATCTTCTTCAAGGACGACGGCAACTACAA
GACCCGCGCCGAGGTGAAGTTCGAGGGCGACACCCTGGTGAACCGCATCGAGCTGAAGGGCATCGACTTC
AAGGAGGACGGCAACATCCTGGGGCACAAGCTGGAGTACAACTACATCAGCGACAACGTCTATATCACCG
CCGACAAGCAGAAGAACGGCATCAAGGCCAACTTCAAGATCCGCCACAACATCGAGGACGGCGGCGTGCA
GCTCGCCGACCACTACCAGCAGAACACCCCCATCGGCGACGGCCCCGTGCTGCTGCCCGACAACCACTAC
CTGAGCACCCAGTCCAAGCTGAGCAAAGACCCCAACGAGAAGCGCGATCACATGGTCCTGCTGGAGTTCG
TGACCGCCGCCCGATATCAGCCCGTGGGAACTCATGAGATGGAGGAGGAGTTGGCCGAAGCTGTGGCCCT
GCTCTCCCAGCGGGGGCCTGACGCCCTGCTCACTGTGGCACTTCGAAAGCCCCCAGGTCAGCGCACGGAT
GAAGAGCTGGACCTCATCTTTGAGGAGCTGCTGCACATCAAGGCTGTGGCCCACCTCTCCAACTCGGTGA
AGCGAGAATTAGCGGCTGTTCTGCTCTTTGAACCACACAGCAAGGCAGGGACCGTGTTGTTCAGCCAGGG
GGACAAGGGCACTTCGTGGTACATTATCTGGAAGGGATCTGTCAACGTGGTGACCCATGGCAAGGGGCTG
GTGACCACCCTGCATGAGGGAGATGATTTTGGACAGCTGGCTCTGGTGAATGATGCACCCCGGGCAGCCA
CCATCATCCTGCGAGAAGACAACTGTCATTTCCTGCGTGTGGACAAGCAGGACTTCAACCGTATCATCAA
GGATGTGGAGGCAAAGACCATGCGGCTGGAAGAACATGGCAAAGTGGTGCTGGTGCTGGAGAGAGCCTCT
CAGGGCGCCGGCCCTTCCCGACCCCCAACCCCAGGCAGGAACCGGTATACAGTGATGTCTGGCACCCCAG
AGAAGATCCTAGAGCTTCTGTTGGAGGCCATGGGACCAGATTCCAGTGCTCATGACCCAACAGAGACATT
CCTCAGCGACTTCCTCCTGACCCACAGGGTCTTCATGCCCAGCGCCCAACTCTGCGCTGCCCTTCTGCAC
CACTTCCATGTGGAGCCTGCGGGTGGCAGCGAGCAGGAGCGCAGCACCTACGTCTGCAACAAGAGGCAGC
AGATCTTGCGGCTGGTCAGCCAGTGGGTGGCCCTGTATGGCTCCATGCTCCACACTGACCCTGTGGCCAC
CAGCTTCCTCCAGAAACTCTCAGACCTGGTGGGCAGGGACACCCGACTCAGCAACCTGCTGAGGGAGCAG
TGGCCAGAGAGGCGGCGATGCCACAGGTTGGAGAATGGCTGTGGGAATGCATCTCCTCAGATGAAGGCCC
GGAACTTGCCTGTTTGGCTCCCCAACCAGGACGAGCCCCTTCCTGGCAGCAGCTGTGCCATCCAAGTTGG
GGATAAAGTCCCCTATGACATCTGCCGGCCAGACCACTCAGTGTTGACCCTGCAGCTGCCTGTGACAGCC
TCCGTGAGAGAGGTGATGGCAGCGTTGGCCCAGGAGGATGGCTGGACCAAGGGGCAGGTGCTGGTGAAGG
TCAATTCTGCAGGTGATGCCATTGGCCTGCAGCCAGATGCCCGTGGTGTGGCCACATCTCTGGGGCTCAA
TGAGCGTCTCTTTGTTGTCAACCCACAGGAAGCGCATGAGCTGATCCCACACCCTGACCAGCTGGGGCCC
ACTGTGGGCTCTGCTGAGGGGCTGGACCTGGTGAGTGCCAAGGACCTGGCAGGCCAGCTGACGGACCACG
ACTGGAGCCTCTTCAACAGTATCCACCAGGTGGAGCTGATCCACTATGTGCTGGGCCCCCAGCATCTGCG
GGATGTCACCACCGCCAACCTGGAGCGCTTCATGCGCCGCTTCAATGAGCTGCAGTACTGGGTGGCCACC
GAGCTGTGTCTCTGCCCCGTGCCCGGCCCCCGGGCCCAGCTGCTCAGGAAGTTCATTAAGCTGGCGGCCC
ACCTCAAGGAGCAGAAGAATCTCAATTCCTTCTTTGCCGTCATGTTTGGCCTCAGCAACTCGGCCATCAG
CCGCCTAGCCCACACCTGGGAGCGGCTGCCCCACAAAGTCCGGAAGCTGTACTCCGCCCTCGAGAGGCTG
CTGGATCCCTCATGGAACCACCGGGTATACCGACTGGCCCTCGCCAAGCTCTCCCCTCCTGTCATCCCCT
TCATGCCCCTTCTTCTCAAAGACATGGCCGCCATTCATGAGGGAAACCACACACTAGTGGAGAATCTCAT
CAACTTTGAGAAGATGAGAATGATGGCCAGAGCCGCGCGGATGCTGCACCACTGCCGAAGCCACAACCCT
GTGCCTCTCTCACCACTCAGAAGCCGAGTTTCCCACCTCCACGAGGACAGCCAGGTGGCGAGGATTTCCA
CATGCTCGGAGCAGTCCCTGAGCACCCGGAGTCCAGCCAGCACCTGGGCTTATGTCCAGCAGCTGAAGGT
CATTGACAACCAGCGGGAACTCTCCCGCCTCTCCCGAGAGCTGGAGCCAGCTAGCGAGCTCATGGACGGC
GGCGTGCAGCTCGCCGACCACTACCAGCAGAACACCCCCATCGGCGACGGCCCCGTGCTGCTGCCCGACA
ACCACTACCTGAGCTACCAGTCCGCCCTGAGCAAAGACCCCAACGAGAAGCGCGATCACATGGTCCTGCT
GGAGTTCGTGACCGCCGCCGGGATCACTCTCGGCATGGACGAGCTGTACAAGGGTGGCAGCGGTGGCATG
GTGAGCAAGGGCGAGGAGCTGTTCACCGGGGTGGTGCCCATCCTGGTCGAGCTGGACGGCGACGTAAACG
GCCACAAGTTCAGCGTGTCCGGCGAGGGCGAGGGCGATGCCACCTACGGCAAGCTGACCCTGAAGCTGAT
CTGCACCACCGGCAAGCTGCCCGTGCCCTGGCCCACCCTCGTGACCACCCTGGGCTACGGCCTGCAGTGC
TTCGCCCGCTACCCCGACCACATGAAGCAGCACGACTTCTTCAAGTCCGCCATGCCCGAAGGCTACGTCC
AGGAGCGCACCATCTTCTTCAAGGACGACGGCAACTACAAGACCCGCGCCGAGGTGAAGTTCGAGGGCGA
CACCCTGGTGAACCGCATCGAGCTGAAGGGCATCGACTTCAAGGAGGACGGCAACATCCTGGGGCACAAG
CTGGAGTACAACTACAACAGCCACAACGTCTATATCACCGCCGACAAGCAGAAGAACGGCATCAAGGCCA
ACTTCAAGATCCGCCACAACATCGAGCCGAATTTTGTCTTCCTGATCGGCGCCGCAGGAATACTCTTCGT
ATCTAGCGAGCTCATGGTGAGCAAGGGCGAGGAGCTGTTCACCGGGGTGGTGCCCATCCTGGTCGAGCTG
GACGGCGACGTAAACGGCCACAAGTTCAGCGTGTCCGGCGAGGGCGAGGGCGATGCCACCTACGGCAAGC
TGACCCTGAAGCTGATCTGCACCACCGGCAAGCTGCCCGTGCCCTGGCCCACCCTCGTGACCACTCTGGG
CTACGGCCTACAGTGCTTCGCCCGCTACCCCGACCACATGAAGCAGCACGACTTCTTCAAGTCCGCCATG
CCCGAAGGCTACGTCCAGGAGCGCACCATCTTCTTCAAGGACGACGGCAACTACAAGACCCGCGCCGAGG
TGAAGTTCGAGGGCGACACCCTGGTGAACCGCATCGAGCTGAAGGGCATCGACTTCAAGGAGGACGGCAA
CATCCTGGGGCACAAGCTGGAGTACAACTACAACAGCCACAACGTCTATATCACCGCCGACAAGCAGAAG
AACGGCATCAAGGCCAACTTCAAGATCCGCCACAACATCGAGGACGGCGGCGTGCAGCTCGCCGACCACT
ACCAGCAGAACACCCCCATCGGCGACGGCCCCGTGCTGCTGCCCGACAACCACTACCTGAGCTACCAGTC
CGCCCTGAGCAAAGACCCCAACGAGAAGCGCGATCACATGGTCCTGCTGGAGTTCGTGACCGCCGCCGGG
ATCACTCTCGGCATGGACGAGCTGTACAAGCCGAATTCCCTCGAGGTTAACGCGGCGCGCCTCTAATCTA
GAGGGCCCTATTCTATAGTGTCACCTAAATGCTAGAGCTCGCTGATCAGCCTCGACTGTGCCTTCTAGTT
GCCAGCCATCTGTTGTTTGCCCCTCCCCCGTGCCTTCCTTGACCCTGGAAGGTGCCACTCCCACTGTCCT
TTCCTAATAAAATGAGGAAATTGCATCGCATTGTCTGAGTAGGTGTCATTCTATTCTGGGGGGTGGGGTG
GGGCAGGACAGCAAGGGGGAGGATTGGGAAGACAATAGCAGGCATGCTGGGGATGCGGTGGGCTCTATGG
CTTCTGAGGCGGAAAGAACCAGCTGGGGCTCTAGGGGGTATCCCC
[124 nt withheld, positions 4806-4929]
C
[91 nt withheld, positions 4931-5021]
A
[49 nt withheld, positions 5023-5071]
CCTTTGACGTTGGAGTCCACGTTCTTT
[37 nt withheld, positions 5099-5135]
ACCCTATCTCGGTCTATTCTTTTGATTTATAAGGGATTTTGCCGATTTCGGCCTATTGGTTAAAAAATGA
GCTGATTTAACAAAAATTTAACGCGAATTAATTCTGTGGAATGTGTGTCAGTTAGGGTGTGGAAAGTCCC
CAGGCTCCCCAGCAGGCAGAAGTATGCAAAGCATGCATCTCAATTAGTCAGCAACCAGGTGTGGAAAGTC
CCCAGGCTCCCCAGCAGGCAGAAGTATGCAAAGCATGCATCTCAATTAGTCAGCAACCATAGTCCCGCCC
CTAACTCCGCCCATCCCGCCCCTAACTCCGCCCAGTTCCGCCCATTCTCCGCCCCATGGCTGACTAATTT
TTTTTATTTATGCAGAGGCCGAGGCCGCCTCTGCCTCTGAGCTATTCCAGAAGTAGTGAGGAGGCTTTTT
TGGAGGCCTAGGCTTTTGCAAAAAGCTCCCGGGAGCTTGTATATCCATTTTCGGATCTGATCAAGAGACA
GGATGAGGATCGTTTCGCATGATTGAACAAGATGGATTGCACGCAGGTTCTCCGGCCGCTTGGGTGGAGA
GGCTATTCGGCTATGACTGGGCACAACAGACAATCGGCTGCTCTGATGCCGCCGTGTTCCGGCTGTCAGC
GCAGGGGCGCCCGGTTCTTTTTGTCAAGACCGACCTGTCCGGTGCCCTGAATGAACTGCAGGACGAGGCA
GCGCGGCTATCGTGGCTGGCCACGACGGGCGTTCCTTGCGCAGCTGTGCTCGACGTTGTCACTGAAGCGG
GAAGGGACTGGCTGCTATTGGGCGAAGTGCCGGGGCAGGATCTCCTGTCATCTCACCTTGCTCCTGCCGA
GAAAGTATCCATCATGGCTGATGCAATGCGGCGGCTGCATACGCTTGATCCGGCTACCTGCCCATTCGAC
CACCAAGCGAAACATCGCATCGAGCGAGCACGTACTCGGATGGAAGCCGGTCTTGTCGATCAGGATGATC
TGGACGAAGAGCATCAGGGGCTCGCGCCAGCCGAACTGTTCGCCAGGCTCAAGGCGCGCATGCCCGACGG
CGAGGATCTCGTCGTGACCCATGGCGATGCCTGCTTGCCGAATATCATGGTGGAAAATGGCCGCTTTTCT
GGATTCATCGACTGTGGCCGGCTGGGTGTGGCGGACCGCTATCAGGACATAGCGTTGGCTACCCGTGATA
TTGCTGAAGAGCTTGGCGGCGAATGGGCTGACCGCTTCCTCGTGCTTTACGGTATCGCCGCTCCCGATTC
GCAGCGCATCGCCTTCTATCGCCTTCTTGACGAGTTCTTCTGAGCGGGACTCTGGGGTTCGAAATGACCG
ACCAAGCGACGCCCAACCTGCCATCACGAGATTTCGATTCCACCGCCGCCTTCTATGAAAGGTTGGGCTT
CGGAATCGTTTTCCGGGACGCCGGCTGGATGATCCTCCAGCGCGGGGATCTCATGCTGGAGTTCTTCGCC
CACCCCAACTTGTTTATTGCAGCTTATAATGGTTACAAATAAAGCAATAGCATCACAAATTTCACAAATA
AAGCATTTTTTTCACTGCATTCTAGTTGTGGTTTGTCCAAACTCATCAATGTATCTTATCATGTCTGTAT
ACCGTCGACCTCTAGCTAGAGCTTGGCGTAATCATGGTCATAGCTGTTTCCTGTGTGAAATTGTTATCCG
CTCACAATTCCACACAACATACGAGCCGGAAGCATAAAGTGTAAAGCCTGGGGTGCCTAATGAGTGAGCT
AACTCACATTAATTGCGTTGCGCTCACTGCCCGCTTTCCAGTCGGGAAACCTGTCGTGCCAGCTGCATTA
ATGAATCGGCCAACGCGCGGGGAGAGGCGGTTTGCGTATTGGGCGCTCTTCCGCTTCCTCGCTCACTGAC
TCGCTGCGCTCGGTCGTTCGGCTGCGGCGAGCGGTATCAGCTCACTCAAAGGCGGTAATACGGTTATCCA
CAGAATCAGGGGATAACGCAGGAAAGAACATGTGAGCAAAAGGCCAGCAAAAGGCCAGGAACCGTAAAAA
GGCCGCGTTGCTGGCGTTTTTCCATAGGCTCCGCCCCCCTGACGAGCATCACAAAAATCGACGCTCAAGT
CAGAGGTGGCGAAACCCGACAGGACTATAAAGATACCAGGCGTTTCCCCCTGGAAGCTCCCTCGTGCGCT
CTCCTGTTCCGACCCTGCCGCTTACCGGATACCTGTCCGCCTTTCTCCCTTCGGGAAGCGTGGCGCTTTC
TCATAGCTCACGCTGTAGGTATCTCAGTTCGGTGTAGGTCGTTCGCTCCAAGCTGGGCTGTGTGCACGAA
CCCCCCGTTCAGCCCGACCGCTGCGCCTTATCCGGTAACTATCGTCTTGAGTCCAACCCGGTAAGACACG
ACTTATCGCCACTGGCAGCAGCCACTGGTAACAGGATTAGCAGAGCGAGGTATGTAGGCGGTGCTACAGA
GTTCTTGAAGTGGTGGCCTAACTACGGCTACACTAGAAGAACAGTATTTGGTATCTGCGCTCTGCTGAAG
CCAGTTACCTTCGGAAAAAGAGTTGGTAGCTCTTGATCCGGCAAACAAACCACCGCTGGTAGCGGTGGTT
TTTTTGTTTGCAAGCAGCAGATTACGCGCAGAAAAAAAGGATCTCAAGAAGATCCTTTGATCTTTTCTAC
GGGGTCTGACGCTCAGTGGAACGAAAACTCACGTTAAGGGATTTTGGTCATGAGATTATCAAAAAGGATC
TTCACCTAGATCCTTTTAAATTAAAAATGAAGTTTTAAATCAATCTAAAGTATATATGAGTAAACTTGGT
CTGACAGTTACCAATGCTTAATCAGTGAGGCACCTATCTCAGCGATCTGTCTATTTCGTTCATCCATAGT
TGCCTGACTCCCCGTCGTGTAGATAACTACGATACGGGAGGGCTTACCATCTGGCCCCAGTGCTGCAATG
ATACCGCGAGACCCACGCTCACCGGCTCCAGATTTATCAGCAATAAACCAGCCAGCCGGAAGGGCCGAGC
GCAGAAGTGGTCCTGCAACTTTATCCGCCTCCATCCAGTCTATTAATTGTTGCCGGGAAGCTAGAGTAAG
TAGTTCGCCAGTTAATAGTTTGCGCAACGTTGTTGCCATTGCTACAGGCATCGTGGTGTCACGCTCGTCG
TTTGGTATGGCTTCATTCAGCTCCGGTTCCCAACGATCAAGGCGAGTTACATGATCCCCCATGTTGTGCA
AAAAAGCGGTTAGCTCCTTCGGTCCTCCGATCGTTGTCAGAAGTAAGTTGGCCGCAGTGTTATCACTCAT
GGTTATGGCAGCACTGCATAATTCTCTTACTGTCATGCCATCCGTAAGATGCTTTTCTGTGACTGGTGAG
TACTCAACCAAGTCATTCTGAGAATAGTGTATGCGGCGACCGAGTTGCTCTTGCCCGGCGTCAATACGGG
ATAATACCGCGCCACATAGCAGAACTTTAAAAGTGCTCATCATTGGAAAACGTTCTTCGGGGCGAAAACT
CTCAAGGATCTTACCGCTGTTGAGATCCAGTTCGATGTAACCCACTCGTGCACCCAACTGATCTTCAGCA
TCTTTTACTTTCACCAGCGTTTCTGGGTGAGCAAAAACAGGAAGGCAAAATGCCGCAAAAAAGGGAATAA
GGGCGACACGGAAATGTTGAATACTCATACTCTTCCTTTTTCAATATTATTGAAGCATTTATCAGGGTTA
TTGTCTCATGAGCGGATACATATTTGAATGTATTTAGAAAAATAAACAAATAGGGGTTCCGCGCACATTT
CCCCGAAAAGTGCCACCTGACGTCGACGGATCGGGAGATCTCCCGATCCCCTATGGTGCACTCTCAGTAC
AATCTGCTCTGATGCCGCATAGTTAAGCCAGTATCTGCTCCCTGCTTGTGTGTTGGAGGTCGCTGAGTAG
TGCGCGAGCAAAATTTAAGCTACAACAAGGCAAGGCTTGACCGACAATTGCATGAAGAATCTGCTTAGGG
TTAGGCGTTTTGCGCTGCTTCGCGATGTACGGGCCAGATATACGCGTTGACATTGATTATTGACTAGTTA
TTAATAGTAATCAATTACGGGGTCATTAGTTCATAGCCCATATATGGAGTTCCGCGTTACATAACTTACG
GTAAATGGCCCGCCTGGCTGACCGCCCAACGACCCCCGCCCATTGACGTCAATAATGACGTATGTTCCCA
TAGTAACGCCAATAGGGACTTTCCATTGACGTCAATGGGTGGAGTATTTACGGTAAACTGCCCACTTGGC
AGTACATCAAGTGTATCATATGCCAAGTACGCCCCCTATTGACGTCAATGACGGTAAATGGCCCGCCTGG
CATTATGCCCAGTACATGACCTTATGGGACTTTCCTACTTGGCAGTACATCTACGTATTAGTCATCGCTA
TTACCATGGTGATGCGGTTTTGGCAGTACATCAATGGGCGTGGATAGCGGTTTGACTCACGGGGATTTCC
AAGTCTCCACCCCATTGACGTCAATGGGAGTTTGTTTTGGCACCAAAATCAACGGGACTTTCCAAAATGT
CGTAACAACTCCGCCCCATTGACGCAAATGGGCGGTAGGCGTGTACGGTGGGAGGTCTATATAAGCAGAG
CTCTCTGGCTAACTAGAGAACCCACTGCTTACTGGCTTATCGAAATTAATACGACTCACTATAGGGAGAC
CC
Features (pLannotate 1.2.2; 24 found; start..end, strand, type, name):
     34..747     +  CDS            W1C: W1C is a basic (constitutively fluorescent) cyan fluorescent protein published in 1998, derived from Aequorea victoria.
    718..2919    +  CDS            RAPGEF3 (fragment): RPGF3_HUMAN - Also known as CGEF1, EPAC, EPAC1. Experimental evidence at protein level: Swiss-Prot protein existence level 1. Guanine nucleotide exchange factor (GEF) for RAP1A and RAP2A small GTPases that is activated by binding cAMP. Through simultaneous binding of PDE3B to RAPGEF3 and PIK3R6 is assembled in a signaling complex in which it activates the PI3K gamma complex and which is involved in angiogenesis. Plays a role in the modulation of the cAMP- induced dynamic control of endothelial barrier function through a pathway that is independent on Rho-mediated signaling. Required for the ac
   2932..3666    +  CDS            cp173Venus: circularly permuted form of the Venus yellow fluorescent protein (Nagai et al., 2004) efficient FRET acceptor for CFP
   3724..4440    +  CDS            Venus: Venus is a basic (constitutively fluorescent) yellow fluorescent protein published in 2002, derived from Aequorea victoria. It is reported to be a rapidly-maturing weak dimer with moderate acid sensitivity.
   4492..4510    -  promoter       SP6 promoter: promoter for bacteriophage SP6 RNA polymerase
   4536..4760    +  polyA_signal   bGH poly(A) signal: bovine growth hormone polyadenylation signal
   4764..4785    +  promoter       SV40 promoter (fragment): SV40 enhancer and early promoter
   4806..5234    +  rep_origin     f1 ori (sequence partly withheld): f1 bacteriophage origin of replication; arrow indicates direction of (+) strand synthesis
   5248..5577    +  promoter       SV40 promoter: SV40 enhancer and early promoter
   5644..6435    +  CDS            neo: KKA2_KLEPN - Also known as kan, nptII. Experimental evidence at protein level: Swiss-Prot protein existence level 1. Resistance to kanamycin, neomycin, paromomycin, ribostamycin, butirosin and gentamicin B. From Klebsiella pneumoniae.
   6459..6617    +  CDS            ble (fragment): BLE_KLEPN - Experimental evidence at protein level: Swiss-Prot protein existence level 1. Binding protein with a strong affinity to the bleomycin family of antibiotics. Binds to CL990; an antimitotic-antibiotic compound. From Klebsiella pneumoniae.
   6612..6733    +  polyA_signal   SV40 poly(A) signal: SV40 polyadenylation signal
   6806..6822    -  protein_bind   lac operator: The lac repressor binds to the lac operator to inhibit transcription in E. coli. This inhibition can be relieved by adding lactose or isopropyl-β-D-thiogalactopyranoside (IPTG). lac repressor encoded by lacI
   6830..6860    -  promoter       lac promoter: promoter for the E. coli lac operon
   6875..6896    -  protein_bind   CAP binding site: CAP binding activates transcription in the presence of cAMP. E. coli catabolite activator protein
   6909..7001    -  CDS            lacI (fragment): lac repressor; lacI; The lac repressor binds to the lac operator to inhibit transcription in E. coli. This inhibition can be relieved by adding lactose or isopropyl-β-D-thiogalactopyranoside (IPTG).
   7184..7772    -  rep_origin     ori: high-copy-number ColE1/pMB1/pBR322/pUC origin of replication
   7943..8803    -  CDS            AmpR: β-lactamase; bla; confers resistance to ampicillin, carbenicillin, and related antibiotics
   8804..8908    -  promoter       AmpR promoter: bla
   8967..9019    -  misc_feature   bom (fragment): basis of mobility region from pBR322
   9174..9553    +  enhancer       CMV enhancer: human cytomegalovirus immediate early enhancer
   9554..9757    +  promoter       CMV promoter: human cytomegalovirus (CMV) immediate early promoter
   9753..9786    +  LTR            5' LTR (truncated) (fragment): truncated 5' long terminal repeat (LTR) from HIV-1
   9802..9820    +  promoter       T7 promoter: promoter for bacteriophage T7 RNA polymerase
