[The description below was written by a language model from this plasmid's Addgene catalogue record and pLannotate feature annotations shown in this document.]
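Description:
Epac-S-H30 is a pcDNA3-based mammalian expression plasmid encoding a single-chain FRET biosensor for cAMP. The CMV immediate-early enhancer and promoter drive one open reading frame in which a cyan fluorescent protein donor is fused to the N-terminus of human EPAC1 (RAPGEF3) and a yellow fluorescent protein acceptor to its C-terminus, with the bovine growth hormone polyadenylation signal terminating the transcript. The EPAC1 portion lacks the DEP domain and carries the T781A and F782A substitutions that make it catalytically dead, so it acts as a cAMP-binding sensor module rather than an active Rap exchange factor. cAMP binding changes the conformation of EPAC and hence the energy transfer between the two fluorophores, allowing real-time readout of cAMP fluctuations in living cells. T7 and SP6 promoters flank the insert.

The backbone carries a high-copy ColE1/pUC-type origin and a β-lactamase gene for ampicillin selection in E. coli, an f1 origin, and an SV40 promoter-driven neomycin phosphotransferase cassette with an SV40 poly(A) signal for G418 selection of transfected mammalian cells. The short lac, ble, bom and HIV-1 LTR fragments called by the annotation appear to be backbone remnants or software matches, not functional elements.

The two sequence records attached to this entry disagree. The 9,083 nt full sequence shows mECFP, the EPAC1 fragment and a single mEYFP, matching the catalogued CFP–EPAC–YFP design. The 9,827 nt analyzer record instead shows a different cyan variant followed by a tandem cp173Venus–Venus acceptor. The backbone is the same in both, and the record does not explain the discrepancy.
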