Addgene plasmid #170337: Epac-S-H30
Purpose: CFP(UST)_EPACdDEPCD_Y(UST) biosensor to measure realtime changes in FRET reflecting fluctuations in cAMP levels in living cells.
Depositing lab: Kees Jalink. Publication: Detecting cAMP-induced Epac activation by fluorescence resonance energy transfer: Epac as a novel cAMP indicator. Ponsioen B, Zhao J, Riedl J, Zwartkruis F, van der Krogt G, Zaccolo M, Moolenaar WH, Bos JL, Jalink K. EMBO Rep. 2004 Dec . 5(12):1176-80. 10.1038/sj.embor.7400290 PubMed 15550931.
Backbone
  Vector backbone: pcDNA3
  Backbone size w/o insert (bp): 5500
  Vector type: Mammalian Expression
  Selectable markers: Neomycin (select with G418)
Growth in bacteria
  Bacterial resistance: Ampicillin, 100 μg/mL
  Growth temperature: 37°C
  Growth strain: DH5alpha
  Copy number: High Copy
Gene/Insert
  Gene/Insert name: CFP(UST)_EPACdDEPCD_Y(UST)
  Species: H. sapiens (human)
  Mutation: Deletion of DEP domain, Catalytically dead T781A & F782A
  Entrez Gene: RAPGEF3 (a.k.a. CAMP-GEFI, EPAC, EPAC1, HSU79275, bcm910)
  Promoter: CMV
  Cloning method: Restriction Enzyme; 5′ cloning site Unknown (unknown if destroyed)
Terms and licenses: Academic/Nonprofit Terms; Industry Terms: Not Available to Industry
How to cite: Epac-S-H30 was a gift from Kees Jalink (Addgene plasmid # 170337 ; http://n2t.net/addgene:170337 ; RRID:Addgene_170337)
